>Addgene plasmid #40447 | LRRK2_1867_2161_F1908A_V2048S_F2079G_I2131Q | depositor full sequence | sequence record 52124 | LRRK2_1867_2161_F1908A_V2048S_F2079G_I2131Q sequence 9085 bps
GGAACGGCTCCGCCCACTATTAATGAAATTAAAAATTCCAATTTTAAAAAACGCAGCAAGAGAAACATTT
GTATGAAAGAATGCGTAGAAGGAAAGAAAAATGTCGTCGACATGCTGAACAACAAGATTAATATGCCTCC
GTGTATAAAAAAAATATTGAACGATTTGAAAGAAAACAATGTACCGCGCGGCGGTATGTACAGGAAGAGG
TTTATACTAAACTGTTACATTGCAAACGTGGTTTCGTGTGCCAAGTGTGAAAACCGATGTTTAATCAAGG
CTCTGACGCATTTCTACAACCACGACTCCAAGTGTGTGGGTGAAGTCATGCATCTTTTAATCAAATCCCA
AGATGTGTATAAACCACCAAACTGCCAAAAAATGAAAACTGTCGACAAGCTCTGTCCGTTTGCTGGCAAC
TGCAAGGGTCTCAATCCTATTTGTAATTATTGAATAATAAAACAATTATAAATGCTAAATTTGTTTTTTA
TTAACGATACAAACCAAACGCAACAAGAACATTTGTAGTATTATCTATAATTGAAAACGCGTAGTTATAA
TCGCTGAGGTAATATTTAAAATCATTTTCAAATGATTCACAGTTAATTTGCGACAATATAATTTTATTTT
CACATAAACTAGACGCCTTGTCGTCTTCTTCTTCGTATTCCTTCTCTTTTTCATTTTTCTCTTCATAAAA
ATTAACATAGTTATTATCGTATCCATATATGTATCTATCGTATAGAGTAAATTTTTTGTTGTCATAAATA
TATATGTCTTTTTTAATGGGGTGTATAGTACCGCTGCGCATAGTTTTTCTGTAATTTACAACAGTGCTAT
TTTCTGGTAGTTCTTCGGAGTGTGTTGCTTTAATTATTAAATTTATATAATCAATGAATTTGGGATCGTC
GGTTTTGTACAATATGTTGCCGGCATAGTACGCAGCTTCTTCTAGTTCAATTACACCATTTTTTAGCAGC
ACCGGATTAACATAACTTTCCAAAATGTTGTACGAACCGTTAAACAAAAACAGTTCACCTCCCTTTTCTA
TACTATTGTCTGCGAGCAGTTGTTTGTTGTTAAAAATAACAGCCATTGTAATGAGACGCACAAACTAATA
TCACAAACTGGAAATGTCTATCAATATATAGTTGCTGATCAGATCCTCATTGTTTGCCTCCCTGCTGCGG
TTTTTCACCGAAGTTCATGCCAGTCCAGCGTTTTTGCAGCAGAAAAGCCGCCGACTTCGGTTTGCGGTCG
CGAGTGAAGATCCCTTTCTTGTTACCGCCAACGCGCAATATGCCTTGCGAGGTCGCAAAATCGGCGAAAT
TCCATACCTGTTCACCGACGACGGCGCTGACGCGATCAAAGACGCGGTGATACATATCCAGCCATGCACA
CTGATACTCTTCACTCCACATGTCGGTGTACATTGAGTGCAGCCCGGCTAACGTATCCACGCCGTATTCG
GTGATGATAATCGGCTGATGCAGTTTCTCCTGCCAGGCCAGAAGTTCTTTTTCCAGTACCTTCTCTGCCG
TTTCCAAATCGCCGCTTTGGACATACCATCCGTAATAACGGTTCAGGCACAGCACATCAAAGAGATCGCT
GATGGTATCGGTGTGAGCGTCGCAGAACATTACATTGACGCAGGTGATCGGACGCGTCGGGTCGAGTTTA
CGCGTTGCTTCCGCCAGTGGCGCGAAATATTCCCGTGCACCTTGCGGACGGGTATCCGGTTCGTTGGCAA
TACTCCACATCACCACGCTTGGGTGGTTTTTGTCACGCGCTATCAGCTCTTTAATCGCCTGTAAGTGCGC
TTGCTGAGTTTCCCCGTTGACTGCCTCTTCGCTGTACAGTTCTTTCGGCTTGTTGCCCGCTTCGAAACCA
ATGCCTAAAGAGAGCGAAAAGCCGACAGCAGCAGTTTCATCAATCACCACGATGCCATGTTCATCTGCCC
AGTCGAGCATCTCTTCAGCGTAAGGGTAATGCGAGGTACGGTAGGAGTTGGCCCCAATCCAGTCCATTAA
TGCGTGGTCGTGCACCATCAGCACGTTATCGAATCCTTTGCCACGTAAGTCCGCATCTTCATGACGACCA
AAGCCAGTAAAGTAGAACGGTTTGTGGTTAATCAGGAACTGTTGGCCCTTCACTGCCACTGACCGGATGC
CGACGCGAAGCGGGTAGATATCACACTCTGTCTGGCTTTTGGCTGTGACGCACAGTTCATAGAGATAACC
TTCACCCGGTTGCCAGAGGTGCGGATTCACCACTTGCAAAGTCCCGCTAGTGCCTTGTCCAGTTGCAACC
ACCTGTTGATCCGCATCACGCAGTTCAACGCTGACATCACCATTGGCCACCACCTGCCAGTCAACAGACG
CGTGGTTACAGTCTTGCGCGACATGCGTCACCACGGTGATATCGTCCACCCAGGTGTTCGGCGTGGTGTA
GAGCATTACGCTGCGATGGATTCCGGCATAGTTAAAGAAATCATGGAAGTAAGACTGCTTTTTCTTGCCG
TTTTCGTCGGTAATCACCATTCCCGGCGGGATAGTCTGCCAGTTCAGTTCGTTGTTCACACAAACGGTGA
TACGTACACTTTTCCCGGCAATAACATACGGCGTGACATCGGCTTCAAATGGCGTATAGCCGCCCTGATG
CTCCATCACTTCCTGATTATTGACCCACACTTTGCCGTAATGAGTGACCGCATCGAAACGCAGCACGATA
CGCTGGCCTGCCCAACCTTTCGGTATAAAGACTTCGCGCTGATACCAGACGTTGCCCGCATAATTACGAA
TATCTGCATCGGCGAACTGATCGTTAAAACTGCCTGGCACAGCAATTGCCCGGCTTTCTTGTAACGCGCT
TTCCCACCAACGCTGATCAATTCCACAGTTTTCGCGATCCAGACTGAATGCCCACAGGCCGTCGAGTTTT
TTGATTTCACGGGTTGGGGTTTCTACAGGACGGACCATATTTATAGGTGTAATTTATGTAGCTGTAATTT
TTACCTTATTAATATTTTTTACGCTTTGCATTCGACGACTGAACTCCCAAATATATGTTTAACTCGTCTT
GGTCGTTTGAATTTTTGTTGCTGTGTTTCCTAATATTTTCCATCACCTTAAATATGTTATTGTAATCCTC
AATGTTGAACTTGCAATTGGACACGGCATAGTTTTCCATAGTCGTGTAAAACATGGTATTGGCTGCATTG
TAATACATCCGACTGAGCGGGTACGGATCTATGTGTTTGAGCAGCCTGTTCAAAAACTCTGCATCGTCGC
AAAACGGAATTTCGTCGACAGATCTGATCATGGAGATAATTAAAATGATAACCATCTCGCAAATAAATAA
GTATTTTACTGTTTTCGTAACAGTTTTGTAATAAAAAAACCTATAAATATAGGATCTATGCACCACCATC
ACCACCATCACCACGAGAACCTTTATTTCCAAGGATCAATGGCACCGATCCTGGGGTATTGGAAGATCAA
GGGCCTAGTGCAGCCCACTCGTCTGCTCCTGGAGTACCTAGAAGAGAAGTATGAGGAGCACCTTTATGAG
CGGGACGAGGGTGACAAGTGGCGCAATAAGAAATTCGAGCTAGGCTTGGAATTCCCCAATCTGCCTTATT
ACATCGATGGCGACGTTAAGTTGACTCAGTCCATGGCCATCATCCGCTACATCGCCGACAAGCACAATAT
GCTAGGCGGGTGCCCGAAGGAGCGAGCTGAGATCTCTATGTTGGAAGGGGCCGTGCTGGATATCCGCTAC
GGCGTGAGCCGCATTGCATACTCAAAGGATTTCGAGACCCTCAAGGTTGACTTCCTGTCAAAGCTGCCTG
AAATGCTAAAGATGTTCGAAGACCGTCTCTGTCATAAGACCTACCTGAACGGGGACCACGTGACACACCC
GGACTTTATGTTGTATGACGCTCTGGACGTCGTGCTTTATATGGACCCTATGTGCCTGGACGCTTTTCCC
AAACTAGTGTGTTTCAAGAAACGTATCGAAGCTATCCCTCAGATTGATAAGTACCTGAAGTCCTCAAAGT
ACATCGCCTGGCCCCTTCAAGGTTGGCAAGCCACATTTGGCGGTGGCGACCATCCTCCCAAGTCAGACCT
AGTGCCTAGGCACAACCAGACCAGCCTATATAAGAAAGCCGGGTCAGCTGCCGCTGTGCTGGAGGAGAAC
CTGTATTTCCAGGGCGGATCCAACATCATGCTCAACAACGATGAGCTCGAATTTGAACAAGCTCCAGAAT
TCCTGCTCGGCGACGGCTCTTTCGGCTCCGTATACCGTGCTGCTTATGAAGGCGAAGAAGTCGCCGTAAA
GATCGCTAACAAGCACACCTCGCTCCGTCTGCTCCGTCAGGAACTGGTCGTTCTGTGTCATCTGCACCAT
CCGAGCCTCATCTCCCTGCTGGCCGCTGGCATCCGTCCTCGTATGCTGGTGATGGAGCTGGCATCCAAGG
GCTCTCTCGACCGCCTGCTGCAGCAGGACAAGGCTTCTCTGACCCGTACTCTGCAGCATCGTATCGCTCT
GCATGTAGCTGACGGCCTGCGTTATCTTCATTCTGCAATGATCATTTATCGCGACCTGAAACCTCATAAT
GTACTGCTGTTTACTCTGTACCCGAACGCTGCCATCATCGCTAAGATTGCAGACTATGGTATTGCGCAGT
ACTGCTGCCGCATGGGCATTAAAACAAGCGAAGGTACGCCGGGTTTCCGTGCTCCAGAAGTGGCTCGTGG
CAACTCCATTTACAACCAGCAAGCTGACGTTTACTCGTTCGGTCTGCTCCTGTACGATATCCTGACTACC
GGCGGCCGTATCGTAGAAGGTCTGAAGGGCCCTAACGAATTCGACGAACTGGAAATCCAGGGCAAGCTGC
CAGACCCGGTTAAAGAATACGGTTGCGCTCCGTGGCCGATGGTAGAGAAGCTCATCAAACAGTGCCTTAA
AGAAAACCCTCAGGAACGTCCAACCTCTGCTCAAGTGTTCGACCAGCTTAACAGCGCTGAACTCGTCTGT
CTGACTCGCCGTATTCTCCTGCCTAAGAATGTTATCGTGGAATGTATGGTTGCTACTCACCATAACTGAT
GATAAGCTTTAGTAAGCACTCGAGCACCACCACCACCACCACTAACCTAGGTAGCTGAGCGCATGCAAGC
TGATCCGGGTTATTAGTACATTTATTAAGCGCTAGATTCTGTGCGTTGTTGATTTACAGACAATTGTTGT
ACGTATTTTAATAATTCATTAAATTTATAATCTTTAGGGTGGTATGTTAGAGCGAAAATCAAATGATTTT
CAGCGTCTTTATATCTGAATTTAAATATTAAATCCTCAATAGATTTGTAAAATAGGTTTCGATTAGTTTC
AAACAAGGGTTGTTTTTCCGAACCGATGGCTGGACTATCTAATGGATTTTCGCTCAACGCCACAAAACTT
GCCAAATCTTGTAGCAGCAATCTAGCTTTGTCGATATTCGTTTGTGTTTTGTTTTGTAATAAAGGTTCGA
CGTCGTTCAAAATATTATGCGCTTTTGTATTTCTTTCATCACTGTCGTTAGTGTACAATTGACTCGACGT
AAACACGTTAAATAGAGCTTGGACATATTTAACATCGGGCGTGTTAGCTTTATTAGGCCGATTATCGTCG
TCGTCCCAACCCTCGTCGTTAGAAGTTGCTTCCGAAGACGATTTTGCCATAGCCACACGACGCCTATTAA
TTGTGTCGGCTAACACGTCCGCGATCAAATTTGTAGTTGAGCTTTTTGGAATTATTTCTGATTGCGGGCG
TTTTTGGGCGGGTTTCAATCTAACTGTGCCCGATTTTAATTCAGACAACACGTTAGAAAGCGATGGTGCA
GGCGGTGGTAACATTTCAGACGGCAAATCTACTAATGGCGGCGGTGGTGGAGCTGATGATAAATCTACCA
TCGGTGGAGGCGCAGGCGGGGCTGGCGGCGGAGGCGGAGGCGGAGGTGGTGGCGGTGATGCAGACGGCGG
TTTAGGCTCAAATGTCTCTTTAGGCAACACAGTCGGCACCTCAACTATTGTACTGGTTTCGGGCGCCGTT
TTTGGTTTGACCGGTCTGAGACGAGTGCGATTTTTTTCGTTTCTAATAGCTTCCAACAATTGTTGTCTGT
CGTCTAAAGGTGCAGCGGGTTGAGGTTCCGTCGGCATTGGTGGAGCGGGCGGCAATTCAGACATCGATGG
TGGTGGTGGTGGTGGAGGCGCTGGAATGTTAGGCACGGGAGAAGGTGGTGGCGGCGGTGCCGCCGGTATA
ATTTGTTCTGGTTTAGTTTGTTCGCGCACGATTGTGGGCACCGGCGCAGGCGCCGCTGGCTGCACAACGG
AAGGTCGTCTGCTTCGAGGCAGCGCTTGGGGTGGTGGCAATTCAATATTATAATTGGAATACAAATCGTA
AAAATCTGCTATAAGCATTGTAATTTCGCTATCGTTTACCGTGCCGATATTTAACAACCGCTCAATGTAA
GCAATTGTATTGTAAAGAGATTGTCTCAAGCTCGGATCGATCCCGCACGCCGATAACAAGCCTTTTCATT
TTTACTACAGCATTGTAGTGGCGAGACACTTCGCTGTCGTCGAGGTTTAAACGCTTCCTCGCTCACTGAC
TCGCTGCGCTCGGTCGTTCGGCTGCGGCGAGCGGTATCAGCTCACTCAAAGGCGGTAATACGGTTATCCA
CAGAATCAGGGGATAACGCAGGAAAGAACATGTGAGCAAAAGGCCAGCAAAAGGCCAGGAACCGTAAAAA
GGCCGCGTTGCTGGCGTTTTTCCATAGGCTCCGCCCCCCTGACGAGCATCACAAAAATCGACGCTCAAGT
CAGAGGTGGCGAAACCCGACAGGACTATAAAGATACCAGGCGTTTCCCCCTGGAAGCTCCCTCGTGCGCT
CTCCTGTTCCGACCCTGCCGCTTACCGGATACCTGTCCGCCTTTCTCCCTTCGGGAAGCGTGGCGCTTTC
TCATAGCTCACGCTGTAGGTATCTCAGTTCGGTGTAGGTCGTTCGCTCCAAGCTGGGCTGTGTGCACGAA
CCCCCCGTTCAGCCCGACCGCTGCGCCTTATCCGGTAACTATCGTCTTGAGTCCAACCCGGTAAGACACG
ACTTATCGCCACTGGCAGCAGCCACTGGTAACAGGATTAGCAGAGCGAGGTATGTAGGCGGTGCTACAGA
GTTCTTGAAGTGGTGGCCTAACTACGGCTACACTAGAAGGACAGTATTTGGTATCTGCGCTCTGCTGAAG
CCAGTTACCTTCGGAAAAAGAGTTGGTAGCTCTTGATCCGGCAAACAAACCACCGCTGGTAGCGGTGGTT
TTTTTGTTTGCAAGCAGCAGATTACGCGCAGAAAAAAAGGATCTCAAGAAGATCCTTTGATCTTTTCTAC
GGGGTCTGACGCTCAGTGGAACGAAAACTCACGTTAAGGGATTTTGGTCATGAGATTATCAAAAAGGATC
TTCACCTAGATCCTTTTAAATTAAAAATGAAGTTTTAAATCAATCTAAAGTATATATGAGTAAACTTGGT
CTGACAGTTACCAATGCTTAATCAGTGAGGCACCTATCTCAGCGATCTGTCTATTTCGTTCATCCATAGT
TGCCTGACTCCCCGTCGTGTAGATAACTACGATACGGGAGGGCTTACCATCTGGCCCCAGTGCTGCAATG
ATACCGCGAGACCCACGCTCACCGGCTCCAGATTTATCAGCAATAAACCAGCCAGCCGGAAGGGCCGAGC
GCAGAAGTGGTCCTGCAACTTTATCCGCCTCCATCCAGTCTATTAATTGTTGCCGGGAAGCTAGAGTAAG
TAGTTCGCCAGTTAATAGTTTGCGCAACGTTGTTGCCATTGCTACAGGCATCGTGGTGTCACGCTCGTCG
TTTGGTATGGCTTCATTCAGCTCCGGTTCCCAACGATCAAGGCGAGTTACATGATCCCCCATGTTGTGCA
AAAAAGCGGTTAGCTCCTTCGGTCCTCCGATCGTTGTCAGAAGTAAGTTGGCCGCAGTGTTATCACTCAT
GGTTATGGCAGCACTGCATAATTCTCTTACTGTCATGCCATCCGTAAGATGCTTTTCTGTGACTGGTGAG
TACTCAACCAAGTCATTCTGAGAATAGTGTATGCGGCGACCGAGTTGCTCTTGCCCGGCGTCAATACGGG
ATAATACCGCGCCACATAGCAGAACTTTAAAAGTGCTCATCATTGGAAAACGTTCTTCGGGGCGAAAACT
CTCAAGGATCTTACCGCTGTTGAGATCCAGTTCGATGTAACCCACTCGTGCACCCAACTGATCTTCAGCA
TCTTTTACTTTCACCAGCGTTTCTGGGTGAGCAAAAACAGGAAGGCAAAATGCCGCAAAAAAGGGAATAA
GGGCGACACGGAAATGTTGAATACTCATACTCTTCCTTTTTCAATATTATTGAAGCATTTATCAGGGTTA
TTGTCTCATGAGCGGATACATATTTGAATGTATTTAGAAAAATAAACAAATAGGGGTTCCGCGCACATTT
CCCCGAAAAGTGCCACCTG
[124 nt withheld, positions 8560-8683]
C
[91 nt withheld, positions 8685-8775]
A
[49 nt withheld, positions 8777-8825]
CCTTTGACGTTGGAGTCCACGTTCTTT
[37 nt withheld, positions 8853-8889]
ACCCTATCTCGGTCTATTCTTTTGATTTATAAGGGATTTTGCCGATTTCGGCCTATTGGTTAAAAAATGA
GCTGATTTAACAAAAATTTAACGCGAATTTTAACAAAATATTAACGTTTACAATTTCCCATTCGCCATTC
AGGCTGCGCAACTGTTGGGAAGGGCGATCGGTGCGGGCCTCTTCGCTATTACGCCA
Features (pLannotate 1.2.2; 15 found; start..end, strand, type, name):
    329..453     +  CDS            lef2: baculovirus late expression factor 2
    491..1096    +  CDS            ORF603: baculovirus ORF603 protein
   1167..2972    -  CDS            GUS: β-glucuronidase; uidA (or gusA) from E. coli
   2987..3302    -  promoter       p6.9 promoter: Autographa californica p6.9; baculovirus late basic protein promoter
   3317..3408    +  promoter       polyhedrin promoter: polh from Autographa californica; promoter for the baculovirus polyhedrin gene
   3469..4122    +  CDS            GST26_SCHJA: Experimental evidence at protein level: Swiss-Prot protein existence level 1. GST isoenzymes appear to play a central role in the parasite detoxification system. Other functions are also suspected including a role in increasing the solubility of haematin in the parasite gut. From Schistosoma japonicum (Blood fluke).
   4222..5106    +  CDS            LRRK2 (fragment): LRRK2_HUMAN - Also known as PARK8. Experimental evidence at protein level: Swiss-Prot protein existence level 1. Serine/threonine-protein kinase which phosphorylates a broad range of proteins involved in multiple processes such as neuronal plasticity, autophagy, and vesicle trafficking (PubMed:20949042, PubMed:22012985, PubMed:26824392, PubMed:29125462, PubMed:28720718, PubMed:29127255, PubMed:30398148, PubMed:29212815, PubMed:30635421, PubMed:21850687, PubMed:23395371, PubMed:17114044, PubMed:24687852, PubMed:26014385, PubMed:25201882). Is a key regulator of RAB GTPases by regulating the GTP/
   5135..5152    +  CDS            9xHis (fragment): 9xHis affinity tag
   5189..6546    +  misc_recomb    baculovirus recombination region (ORF1629): contains part of ORF1629
   6544..6621    -  CDS            P61 (fragment): P78_NPVAC - Experimental evidence at protein level: Swiss-Prot protein existence level 1. Plays a role in the transport of the nucleocapsids from the cytoplasm toward the host nucleus together with the host actin- polymerizing Arp2/3 complex. From Autographa californica nuclear polyhedrosis virus (AcMNPV).
   6809..7397    -  rep_origin     ori: high-copy-number ColE1/pMB1/pBR322/pUC origin of replication
   7568..8428    -  CDS            AmpR: β-lactamase; bla; confers resistance to ampicillin, carbenicillin, and related antibiotics
   8429..8533    -  promoter       AmpR promoter: bla
   8560..9015    +  rep_origin     f1 ori (sequence partly withheld): f1 bacteriophage origin of replication; arrow indicates direction of (+) strand synthesis
   9020..1       -  CDS            lacZα (fragment) (across the origin): LacZα fragment of β-galactosidase; lacZ fragment
