[The description below was written by a language model from this plasmid's Addgene catalogue record and pLannotate feature annotations shown in this document.]
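Description:
LRRK2_1867_2161_F1908A_V2048S_F2079G_I2131Q is a baculovirus transfer plasmid built on the pEMB017 backbone (Emerald) for producing a fragment of human LRRK2 in insect cells. It is maintained in E. coli as a high-copy plasmid through a ColE1/pUC-type origin with ampicillin selection (AmpR under its own bla promoter), and it also carries an f1 phage origin and a residual lacZα fragment. The expression region is flanked on one side by lef2 and ORF603 and on the other by an ORF1629 recombination region. These AcMNPV sequences allow homologous recombination with baculoviral DNA at the polyhedrin locus to generate recombinant virus.

The payload is driven by the very late polyhedrin (polH) promoter. It encodes Schistosoma japonicum glutathione S-transferase followed by LRRK2 residues 1867–2161, a segment carrying four substitutions (F1908A, V2048S, F2079G, I2131Q). The record does not state the rationale for these mutations. The catalogue lists HisTev and GST-Tev tags, both N-terminal to the insert, implying that TEV protease sites allow the tags to be removed after affinity purification. The feature table confirms GST upstream, but its only annotated His sequence is a short fragment downstream of the LRRK2 segment, so the position and reading frame of the His tag cannot be settled from the annotation alone. A divergently oriented cassette places E. coli β-glucuronidase (GUS) under the baculovirus p6.9 late promoter, providing a reporter that can mark recombinant virus or infected cells. The design is suited to recombinant production and purification of this engineered LRRK2 fragment, a protein linked to Parkinson's disease (PARK8), although the record gives no specific downstream application.
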