Addgene plasmid #40447: LRRK2_1867_2161_F1908A_V2048S_F2079G_I2131Q
Depositing lab: Michael J Fox Foundation MJFF. Depositing organization: Michael J Fox Foundation.
Backbone
  Vector backbone: pEMB017
  Backbone manufacturer: Emerald
  Vector type: Baculovirus
Growth in bacteria
  Bacterial resistance: Ampicillin, 100 μg/mL
  Growth temperature: 37°C
  Growth strain: Top10
  Copy number: High Copy
Gene/Insert
  Gene/Insert name: LRRK2
  Species: H. sapiens (human)
  Mutation: aa1867_2161; F1908A, V2048S, F2079G, I2131Q
  Entrez Gene: LRRK2 (a.k.a. AURA17, DARDARIN, PARK8, RIPK7, ROCO2)
  Promoter: polH
  Tag / fusion protein: HisTev (N terminal on insert); GST-Tev (N terminal on insert)
  Cloning method: Restriction Enzyme; 5′ cloning site BamHI (destroyed during cloning); 3′ cloning site HindIII (destroyed during cloning)
  Sequencing primers: 5′ DSP2466For:GAATTTCGTCGACAGATC; 3′ DSP2466Rev:AATAACCCGGATCAGCTT
Terms and licenses: Academic/Nonprofit Terms; Industry Terms
How to cite: LRRK2_1867_2161_F1908A_V2048S_F2079G_I2131Q was a gift from Michael J Fox Foundation MJFF (Addgene plasmid # 40447 ; http://n2t.net/addgene:40447 ; RRID:Addgene_40447)
