>Addgene plasmid #40447 | LRRK2_1867_2161_F1908A_V2048S_F2079G_I2131Q | addgene partial sequence | sequence record 53280 | DSP2466Rev 5'-AATAACCCGGATCAGCTT-3'
GGTGGTGGTGGTGGTGCTCGAGTGCTTACTAAAGCTTATCATCAGTTATGGTGAGTAGCAACCATACATT
CCACGATAACATTCTTAGGCAGGAGAATACGGCGAGTCAGACAGACGAGTTCAGCGCTGTTAAGCTGGTC
GAACACTTGAGCAGAGGTTGGACGTTCCTGAGGGTTTTCTTTAAGGCACTGTTTGATGAGCTTCTCTACC
ATCGGCCACGGAGCGCAACCGTATTCTTTAACCGGGTCTGGCAGCTTGCCCTGGATTTCCAGTTCGTCGA
ATTCGTTAGGGCCCTTCAGACCTTCTACGATACGGCCGCCGGTAGTCAGGATATCGTACAGGAGCAGACC
GAACGAGTAAACGTCAGCTTGCTGGTTGTAAATGGAGTTGCCACGAGCCACTTCTGGAGCACGGAAACCC
GGCGTACCTTCGCTTGTTTTAATGCCCATGCGGCAGCAGTACTGCGCAATACCATAGTCTGCAATCTTAG
CGATGATGGCAGCGTTCGGGTACAGAGTAAACAGCAGTACATTATGAGGTTTCAGGTCGCGATAAATGAT
CATTGCAGAATGAAGATAACGCAGGCCGTCAGCTACATGCAGAGCGATACGATGCTGCAGAGTACGGGTC
AGAGAAGCCTTGTCCTGCTGCAGCAGGCGGTCGAGAGAGCCCTTGGATGCCAGCTCCATCACCAGCATAC
GAGGACGGATGCCAGCGGCCAGCAGGGAGATGAGGCTCGGATGGTGCAGATGACACAGAACGACCAGTTC
CTGACGGAGCAGACGGAGCGAGGTGTGCTTGTTAGCGATCTTTACGGCGACTTCTTCGCCTTCATAAGCA
GCACGGTATACGGAGCCGAAAGAGCCGTCGCCGAGCAGGAATTCTGGAGCTTGTTCAAATTCGAGCTCAT
CGTTGTTGAGCATGATGTTGGATCCGCCCTGGAAATACAGGTTCTCCTCCAGCACAGCGGCAGCTGACCC
