>Addgene plasmid #40447 | LRRK2_1867_2161_F1908A_V2048S_F2079G_I2131Q | addgene partial sequence | sequence record 53281 | DSP2466For 5'-GAATTTCGTCGACAGATC-3'
AATAAATAAGTATTTTACTGTTTTCGTAACAGTTTTGTAATAAAAAAACCTATAAATATAGGATCTATGC
ACCACCATCACCACCATCACCACGAGAACCTTTATTTCCAAGGATCAATGGCACCGATCCTGGGGTATTG
GAAGATCAAGGGCCTAGTGCAGCCCACTCGTCTGCTCCTGGAGTACCTAGAAGAGAAGTATGAGGAGCAC
CTTTATGAGCGGGACGAGGGTGACAAGTGGCGCAATAAGAAATTCGAGCTAGGCTTGGAATTCCCCAATC
TGCCTTATTACATCGATGGCGACGTTAAGTTGACTCAGTCCATGGCCATCATCCGCTACATCGCCGACAA
GCACAATATGCTAGGCGGGTGCCCGAAGGAGCGAGCTGAGATCTCTATGTTGGAAGGGGCCGTGCTGGAT
ATCCGCTACGGCGTGAGCCGCATTGCATACTCAAAGGATTTCGAGACCCTCAAGGTTGACTTCCTGTCAA
AGCTGCCTGAAATGCTAAAGATGTTCGAAGACCGTCTCTGTCATAAGACCTACCTGAACGGGGACCACGT
GACACACCCGGACTTTATGTTGTATGACGCTCTGGACGTCGTGCTTTATATGGACCCTATGTGCCTGGAC
GCTTTTCCCAAACTAGTGTGTTTCAAGAAACGTATCGAAGCTATCCCTCAGATTGATAAGTACCTGAAGT
CCTCAAAGTACATCGCCTGGCCCCTTCAAGGTTGGCAAGCCACATTTGGCGGTGGCGACCATC
